>Addgene plasmid #220498 | pBLU-VIPR | addgene full sequence | sequence record 442816 | Addgene NGS Result
GAACCAGGGCATCCCTGTGGCCCCTCACACCACCGAGCCCATGCTGATGGAATACCCCGAGGCCATCACC
CGGCTCGTGACAGGCGCTCAGAGGCCTCCTGATCCAGCTCCTGCCCCTCTGGGAGCACCAGGCCTGCCTA
ATGGACTGCTGTCTGGCGACGAGGACTTCAGCTCTATCGCCGACATGGACTTCTCCGCACTGCTGGGTAG
CGGATCGGGATCTCGGGATTCCAGGGAAGGGATGTTTTTGCCGAAGCCTGAGGCCGGCTCCGCTATTAGT
GACGTGTTTGAGGGCCGCGAGGTGTGCCAGCCAAAACGAATCCGGCCATTTCATCCTCCAGGAAGTCCAT
GGGCCAACCGCCCACTCCCCGCCAGCCTCGCACCAACACCAACCGGTCCAGTACATGAGCCAGTCGGGTC
ACTGACCCCGGCACCAGTCCCTCAGCCACTGGATCCAGCGCCCGCAGTGACTCCCGAGGCCAGTCACCTG
TTGGAGGATCCCGATGAAGAGACGAGCCAGGCTGTCAAAGCCCTTCGGGAGATGGCCGATACTGTGATTC
CCCAGAAGGAAGAGGCTGCAATCTGTGGCCAAATGGACCTTTCCCATCCGCCCCCAAGGGGCCATCTGGA
TGAGCTGACAACCACACTTGAGTCCATGACCGAGGATCTGAACCTGGACTCACCCCTGACCCCGGAATTG
AACGAGATTCTGGATACCTTCCTGAACGACGAGTGCCTCTTGCATGCCATGCATATCAGCACAGGACTGT
CCATCTTCGACACATCTCTGTTTGGTGGCGGAGGTAGCGGAGGCGGTGGAAGTGGTGGCGGAGGTAGCGG
AGGCGGTGGATCGGGCGCCGACGACACCCGGGTGGAAGTGCAGCCTCCTGCCCAGTGGGTGCTGGACCTG
ATCGAGGCCAGCCCTATCGCCAGCGTGGTGTCCGACCCTAGACTGGCCGACAACCCCCTGATCGCCATCA
ACCAGGCCTTCACCGATCTGACCGGCTACAGCGAAGAGGAATGCGTGGGCCGGAACTGCCGGTTTCTGGC
CGGCTCTGGCACCGAGCCCTGGCTGACCGACAAGATCAGACAGGGCGTGCGCGAGCACAAGCCCGTGCTG
GTGGAAATCCTGAACTACAAGAAGGACGGCACCCCCTTCCGGAACGCTGTGCTGGTGGCCCCCATCTACG
ACGACGACGATGAGCTGCTGTACTTCCTGGGCAGCCAGGTGGAAGTGGACGACGACCAGCCCAACATGGG
CATGGCCAGACGCGAGCGGGCTGCCGAGATGCTGAAAACCCTGAGCCCCAGACAGCTGGAAGTGACCACC
CTGGTGGCCAGCGGCCTGCGGAACAAAGAGGTGGCCGCCAGACTGGGCCTGAGCGAGAAAACCGTGAAGA
TGCACCGGGGCCTGGTCATGGAAAAGCTGAACCTGAAAACCAGCGCCGACCTCGTGCGGATCGCCGTGGA
AGCCGGCATCGAGTTCAGCGCTAGCAAGCGGCCTGCCGCCACCAAGAAGGCCGGCCAGGCCAAAAAGAAG
AAATGAGGATCCGTCGACGCTGATCAGCCTCGACTGTGCCTTCTAGTTGCCAGCCATCTGTTGTTTGCCC
CTCCCCCGTGCCTTCCTTGACCCTGGAAGGTGCCACTCCCACTGTCCTTTCCTAATAAAATGAGGAAATT
GCATCGCATTGTCTGAGTAGGTGTTATTCTATTCTGGGGGGTGGGGTGGGGCAGGACAGCAAGGGGGAGG
ATTGGGAAGACAATAGCAGGCATGCTGGGGATGCGGTGGGCTCTATGGCTTCTGAGGCGGAAAGAACCAG
CTGGGCCTACTAGCTACTCGGGACCCCTTACCGAAACATCGCCGCATTCTGCAGAGGAGTCGAGTGTATG
TAAACTTCTGACCCACTGGGAATGTGATGAAAGAAATAAAAGCTGAAATGAATCATTCTCTCTACTATTA
TTCTGATATTTCACATTCTTAAAATAAAGTGGTGATCCTAACTGACCTAAGACAGGGAATTTTTACTAGG
ATTAAATGTCAGGAATTGTGAAAAAGTGAGTTTAAATGTATTTGGCTAAGGTGTATGTAAACTTCCGACT
TCAACTGTATAGGGATCCGCTTCCTCGCTCACTGACTCGCTGCGCTCGGTCGTTCGGCTGCGGCGAGCGG
TATCAGCTCACTCAAAGGCGGTAATACGGTTATCCACAGAATCAGGGGATAACGCAGGAAAGAACATGTG
AGCAAAAGGCCAGCAAAAGGCCAGGAACCGTAAAAAGGCCGCGTTGCTGGCGTTTTTCCATAGGCTCCGC
CCCCCTGACGAGCATCACAAAAATCGACGCTCAAGTCAGAGGTGGCGAAACCCGACAGGACTATAAAGAT
ACCAGGCGTTTCCCCCTGGAAGCTCCCTCGTGCGCTCTCCTGTTCCGACCCTGCCGCTTACCGGATACCT
GTCCGCCTTTCTCCCTTCGGGAAGCGTGGCGCTTTCTCATAGCTCACGCTGTAGGTATCTCAGTTCGGTG
TAGGTCGTTCGCTCCAAGCTGGGCTGTGTGCACGAACCCCCCGTTCAGCCCGACCGCTGCGCCTTATCCG
GTAACTATCGTCTTGAGTCCAACCCGGTAAGACACGACTTATCGCCACTGGCAGCAGCCACTGGTAACAG
GATTAGCAGAGCGAGGTATGTAGGCGGTGCTACAGAGTTCTTGAAGTGGTGGCCTAACTACGGCTACACT
AGAAGAACAGTATTTGGTATCTGCGCTCTGCTGAAGCCAGTTACCTTCGGAAAAAGAGTTGGTAGCTCTT
GATCCGGCAAACAAACCACCGCTGGTAGCGGTGGTTTTTTTGTTTGCAAGCAGCAGATTACGCGCAGAAA
AAAAGGATCTCAAGAAGATCCTTTGATCTTTTCTACGGGGTCTGACGCTCAGTGGAACGAAAACTCACGT
TAAGGGATTTTGGTCATGAGATTATCAAAAAGGATCTTCACCTAGATCCTTTTAAATTAAAAATGAAGTT
TTAAATCAATCTAAAGTATATATGAGTAAACTTGGTCTGACAGTTACCAATGCTTAATCAGTGAGGCACC
TATCTCAGCGATCTGTCTATTTCGTTCATCCATAGTTGCCTGACTCCCCGTCGTGTAGATAACTACGATA
CGGGAGGGCTTACCATCTGGCCCCAGTGCTGCAATGATACCGCGAGACCCACGCTCACCGGCTCCAGATT
TATCAGCAATAAACCAGCCAGCCGGAAGGGCCGAGCGCAGAAGTGGTCCTGCAACTTTATCCGCCTCCAT
CCAGTCTATTAATTGTTGCCGGGAAGCTAGAGTAAGTAGTTCGCCAGTTAATAGTTTGCGCAACGTTGTT
GCCATTGCTACAGGCATCGTGGTGTCACGCTCGTCGTTTGGTATGGCTTCATTCAGCTCCGGTTCCCAAC
GATCAAGGCGAGTTACATGATCCCCCATGTTGTGCAAAAAAGCGGTTAGCTCCTTCGGTCCTCCGATCGT
TGTCAGAAGTAAGTTGGCCGCAGTGTTATCACTCATGGTTATGGCAGCACTGCATAATTCTCTTACTGTC
ATGCCATCCGTAAGATGCTTTTCTGTGACTGGTGAGTACTCAACCAAGTCATTCTGAGAATAGTGTATGC
GGCGACCGAGTTGCTCTTGCCCGGCGTCAATACGGGATAATACCGCGCCACATAGCAGAACTTTAAAAGT
GCTCATCATTGGAAAACGTTCTTCGGGGCGAAAACTCTCAAGGATCTTACCGCTGTTGAGATCCAGTTCG
ATGTAACCCACTCGTGCACCCAACTGATCTTCAGCATCTTTTACTTTCACCAGCGTTTCTGGGTGAGCAA
AAACAGGAAGGCAAAATGCCGCAAAAAAGGGAATAAGGGCGACACGGAAATGTTGAATACTCATACTCTT
CCTTTTTCAATATTATTGAAGCATTTATCAGGGTTATTGTCTCATGAGCGGATACATATTTGAATGTATT
TAGAAAAATAAACAAATAGGGGTTCCGCGCACATTTCCCCGAAAAGTGCCACCTGATGCGGTGTGAAATA
CCGCACAGATGCGTAAGGAGAAAATACCGCATCAGGAAATTGTAAGCGTTAATATTTTGTTAAAATTGGA
TCCCTATACAGTTGAAGTCGGAAGTTTACATACACTTAAGTTGGAGTCATTAAAACTCGTTTTTCAACTA
CTCCACAAATTTCTTGTTAACAAACAATAGTTTTGGCAAGTCAGTTAGGACATCTACTTTGTGCATGACA
CAAGTCATTTTTCCAACAATTGTTTACAGACAGATTATTTCACTTATAATTCACTGTATCACAATTCCAG
TGGGTCAGAAGTTTACATACACTAAGTTCGACTCCTCTGCAGAATGCGGCGATGTTTCGGTAAGGGGTCC
GCTATCTAGAGCTGCCACCCGACCCTTGGGCGGTACAACTCACTAGGTAGCCTTTAGTCCATGCGTTATA
GGTAGCCTTTAGTCCATGCGTTATAGGTAGCCTTTAGTCCATGCGTTATAGGTAGCCTTTAGTCCATGCG
TTATAGGTAGCCTTTAGTCCATGAAGCTTAGACACTAGAGGGTATATAATGGAAGCTCGACTTCCAGCTT
GGCAATCCGGTACTGTTGGTAAATGCCACTATGGTGAGCAAGGGCGAGGAGGATAACATGGCCATCATCA
AGGAGTTCATGCGCTTCAAGGTGCACATGGAGGGCTCCGTGAACGGCCACGAGTTCGAGATCGAGGGCGA
GGGCGAGGGCCGCCCCTACGAGGGCACCCAGACCGCCAAGCTGAAGGTGACCAAGGGTGGCCCCCTGCCC
TTCGCCTGGGACATCCTGTCCCCTCAGTTCATGTACGGCTCCAAGGCCTACGTGAAGCACCCCGCCGACA
TCCCCGACTACTTGAAGCTGTCCTTCCCCGAGGGCTTCAAGTGGGAGCGCGTGATGAACTTCGAGGACGG
CGGCGTGGTGACCGTGACCCAGGACTCCTCCCTGCAGGACGGCGAGTTCATCTACAAGGTGAAGCTGCGC
GGCACCAACTTCCCCTCCGACGGCCCCGTAATGCAGAAGAAGACCATGGGCTGGGAGGCCTCCTCCGAGC
GGATGTACCCCGAGGACGGCGCCCTGAAGGGCGAGATCAAGCAGAGGCTGAAGCTGAAGGACGGCGGCCA
CTACGACGCTGAGGTCAAGACCACCTACAAGGCCAAGAAGCCCGTGCAGCTGCCCGGCGCCTACAACGTC
AACATCAAGTTGGACATCACCTCCCACAACGAGGACTACACCATCGTGGAACAGTACGAACGCGCCGAGG
GCCGCCACTCCACCGGCGGCATGGACGAGCTGTACAAGTAATCCTGAAGAGCAAACCATACGCGCCCTAT
AACTTGGTCTGTGGCCTGTGAGCGCTCTTCTGTTCGCGTGGTCCATAATAGCTTCAAGTAATGATCATAA
TCAGCCATATCACATCTGTAGAGGTTTTACTTGCTTTAAAAAACCTCCCACACCTCCCCCTGAACCTGAA
ACATAAAATGAATGCAATTGTTGTTGTTAACTTGTTTATTGCAGCTTATAATGGTTACAAATAAAGCAAT
AGCATCACAAATTTCACAAATAAAGCATTTTTTTCACTGCATTCTAGTTGTGGTTTGTCCAAACTCATCA
ATGTATCTTATCATGTCTGGATCTATGTATCATACACATACGATTTAGGTGACACTATAGAACTCGATGT
GGAATGTGTGTCAGTTAGGGTGTGGAAAGTCCCCAGGCTCCCCAGCAGGCAGAAGTATGCAAAGCATGCA
TCTCAATTAGTCAGCAAGGAAAGTCCCCAGGCTCCCCAGCAGGCAGAAGTATGCAAAGCATGCATCTCAA
TTAGTCAGCAACCATAGTCCCGCCCCTAACTCCGCCCATCCCGCCCCTAACTCCGCCCAGTTCCGCCCAT
TCTCCGCCCCATGGCTGACTAATTTTTTTTATTTATGCAGAGGCCGAGGCCGCCTCGGCCTCTGAGCTAT
TCCAGAAGTAGTGAAGAGGCTTTTTTGGAGGAGATCTAAGCTAGCGCCGCCACCATGGGCCCTAAAAAGA
AGCGTAAAGTCGCCGACGCATTGGACGATTTTGATCTGGATATGCTGGGAAGTGACGCCCTCGATGATTT
TGACCTTGACATGCTTGGTTCGGATGCCCTTGATGACTTTGACCTCGACATGCTCGGCAGTGACGCCCTT
GATGATTTCGACCTGGACATGCTGATTAACTCTCGAAGTTCCGGATCTCCGAAAAAGAAACGCAAAGTTG
GTAGCCAGTACCTGCCCGACACCGACGACCGGCACCGGATCGAGGAAAAGCGGAAGCGGACCTACGAGAC
ATTCAAGAGCATCATGAAGAAGTCCCCCTTCAGCGGCCCCACCGACCCTAGACCTCCACCTAGAAGAATC
GCCGTGCCCAGCAGATCCAGCGCCAGCGTGCCAAAACCTGCCCCCCAGCCTTACCCCTTCACCAGCAGCC
TGAGCACCATCAACTACGACGAGTTCCCTACCATGGTGTTCCCCAGCGGCCAGTTCTCTCAGGCCTCTGC
TCTGGCTCCAGCCCCTCCTCAGGTGCTGCCTCAGGCTCCTGCTCCTGCACCAGCTCCAGCCATGGTGTCT
GCACTGGCTCAGGCACCAGCACCCGTGCCTGTGCTGGCTCCTGGACCTCCACAGGCTGTGGCTCCACCAG
CCCCTAAACCTACACAGGCCGGCGAGGGCACACTGTCTGAAGCTCTGCTGCAGCTGCAGTTCGACGACGA
GGATCTGGGAGCCCTGCTGGGAAACAGCACCGATCCTGCCGTGTTCACCGACCTGGCCAGCGTGGACAAC
AGCGAGTTCCAGCAGCTGCT
Features (pLannotate 1.2.2; 17 found; start..end, strand, type, name):
    224..793     +  CDS            Rta AD: transcriptional activation domain from the human herpesvirus 4 (Epstein-Barr virus) replication and transcription activator Rta/BRLF1 (Hardwick et al., 1992; Chavez et al., 2015)
    857..1480    +  CDS            LVHTH_ERYLH (fragment): Experimental evidence at protein level: Swiss-Prot protein existence level 1. Has reversible, light-dependent DNA-binding activity. Upon illumination an internal FMN-protein adduct is formed which changes the protein conformation so that the previously sequestered DNA-binding domain is free to bind DNA. Binds to sequences within in its own promoter when illuminated but not when it has been incubated in the dark. From Erythrobacter litoralis (strain HTCC2594).
   1574..1685    +  polyA_signal   bGH poly(A) signal: bovine growth hormone polyadenylation signal
   1802..1823    +  promoter       SV40 promoter (fragment): SV40 enhancer and early promoter
   2295..2883    -  rep_origin     ori: high-copy-number ColE1/pMB1/pBR322/pUC origin of replication
   3054..3914    -  CDS            AmpR: β-lactamase; bla; confers resistance to ampicillin, carbenicillin, and related antibiotics
   3915..4019    -  promoter       AmpR promoter: bla
   4046..4096    +  misc_feature   bom (fragment): basis of mobility region from pBR322
   4097..4127    -  rep_origin     M13 ori (fragment): M13 bacteriophage origin of replication; arrow indicates direction of (+) strand synthesis
   4586..4617    +  promoter       minP: minimal TATA-box promoter with low basal activity
   4651..5358    +  CDS            mCherry: mCherry is a basic (constitutively fluorescent) red fluorescent protein published in 2004, derived from Discosoma sp.. It is reported to be a very rapidly-maturing monomer with low acid sensitivity.
   5451..5536    +  CDS            large T antigen (fragment): large T antigen from SV40 (simian virus 40)
   5559..5693    +  polyA_signal   SV40 poly(A) signal: SV40 polyadenylation signal
   5713..5731    +  promoter       SP6 promoter: promoter for bacteriophage SP6 RNA polymerase
   5746..6051    +  promoter       SV40 promoter: SV40 enhancer and early promoter
   6225..6241    +  CDS            VP96 (fragment): 6 tandem repeats of the minimal activation domain of herpes simplex virus VP16 (Cheng et al., 2013)
   6306..205     +  CDS            RELA (fragment) (across the origin): TF65_HUMAN - Also known as NFKB3. Experimental evidence at protein level: Swiss-Prot protein existence level 1. NF-kappa-B is a pleiotropic transcription factor present in almost all cell types and is the endpoint of a series of signal transduction events that are initiated by a vast array of stimuli related to many biological processes such as inflammation, immunity, differentiation, cell growth, tumorigenesis and apoptosis. NF-kappa-B is a homo- or heterodimeric complex formed by the Rel-like domain- containing proteins RELA/p65, RELB, NFKB1/p105, NFKB1/p50, REL and NFKB2/p52. The heterodime
