[The description below was written by a language model from this plasmid's Addgene catalogue record and pLannotate feature annotations shown in this document.]
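Description:
pBLU-VIPR is an empty-backbone mammalian expression and CRISPR plasmid, derived from the Sleeping Beauty transposon vector pSBtet-GB, that places guide RNA production under blue-light control. It is propagated in E. coli as a high-copy plasmid through a ColE1/pUC-type origin and selected with ampicillin via the β-lactamase gene. The catalogue lists it as a transposon vector, but the automated feature table does not annotate the transposon inverted repeats, nor any mammalian selection marker, so these cannot be confirmed from the annotation.

The construct carries two functional units. In the first, an SV40 enhancer/early promoter lies upstream of a fusion reading frame made of VP16-derived repeats, a RELA (p65) fragment and the Epstein-Barr virus Rta activation domain, together the VPR tripartite activator, joined to EL222, the light-responsive DNA-binding protein from Erythrobacter litoralis, and terminated by a bGH polyadenylation signal. EL222 keeps its DNA-binding domain sequestered in the dark and releases it on illumination. In the second unit, a minimal TATA-box promoter with low basal activity precedes mCherry and an SV40 poly(A) signal. According to the catalogue entry, this is the C120 response element recognised by illuminated VPR-EL222, although the C120 sites themselves are not annotated. Downstream of mCherry are Golden Gate cloning sites for a ribozyme-flanked gRNA (RGR). Flanking ribozymes allow a guide to be excised from a Pol II transcript, so the guide is made from the same light-induced message that reports induction through red fluorescence.

The plasmid is intended for inserting a guide of interest to achieve optogenetic control of gene editing. The associated work applied this to T lymphocytes in vivo. No Cas nuclease is recorded on the construct.
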