Addgene plasmid #220498: pBLU-VIPR
Purpose: (Empty Backbone) Plasmid allowing for potent induction of gRNA using blue light. The plasmid contains VPR-EL222 and the C120 response element followed by mCherry and cloning sites for ribozyme flanked gRNA (RGR).
Depositing lab: Alexander Espinosa. Depositing organization: Karolinska Institutet. Publication: Light induced expression of gRNA allows for optogenetic gene editing of T lymphocytes in vivo. Pulgarin DV, Pelo N, Ferrandiz L, Trselic T, Nyberg WA, Bowlin G, Espinosa A. bioRxiv [Preprint]. 2023 Nov 10:2023.11.09.566272. doi: 10.1101/2023.11.09.566272. PubMed 37986968.
Backbone
  Vector backbone: pSBtet-GB (Addgene #60504)
  Vector type: Mammalian Expression, CRISPR ; Transposon
Growth in bacteria
  Bacterial resistance: Ampicillin, 100 μg/mL
  Growth temperature: 37°C
  Growth strain: DH5alpha
  Copy number: High Copy
Gene/Insert
  Cloning method: Golden Gate
  Sequencing primers: 5′ GGTCAAGACCACCTACAAGGCCAAG
Terms and licenses: Academic/Nonprofit Terms; Industry Terms: Not Available to Industry
Depositor comments: Please visit https://pubmed.ncbi.nlm.nih.gov/37986968/ for bioRxiv preprint.
How to cite: pBLU-VIPR was a gift from Alexander Espinosa (Addgene plasmid # 220498 ; http://n2t.net/addgene:220498 ; RRID:Addgene_220498)
